Addgene plasmid #109329: pYPQ210
Purpose: (Empty Backbone) Multisite Gateway T-DNA entry plasmid (attR1 & attR2); Zea mays Ubi1 promoter and bar gene for plant selection
Depositing lab: Yiping Qi. Depositing organization: University of Maryland, College Park. Publication: Activities and specificities of CRISPR/Cas9 and Cas12a nucleases for targeted mutagenesis in maize. Lee K, Zhang Y, Kleinstiver BP, Guo JA, Aryee MJ, Miller J, Malzahn A, Zarecor S, Lawrence-Dill CJ, Joung JK, Qi Y, Wang K. Plant Biotechnol J. 2018 Jul 4. doi: 10.1111/pbi.12982. PubMed 29972722.
Backbone
  Vector backbone: pMDC123
  Vector type: Plant Expression ; Gateway compatible attR1-attR2 destination vector
  Selectable markers: Basta
Growth in bacteria
  Bacterial resistance: Chloramphenicol and Kanamycin, 25 & 50 μg/mL
  Growth temperature: 37°C
  Growth strain: ccdB Survival
  Copy number: High Copy
Gene/Insert
  Gene/Insert name: None
Terms and licenses: Academic/Nonprofit Terms; Industry Terms: Not Available to Industry
How to cite: pYPQ210 was a gift from Yiping Qi (Addgene plasmid # 109329 ; http://n2t.net/addgene:109329 ; RRID:Addgene_109329)
