[The description below was written by a language model from this plasmid's Addgene catalogue record and pLannotate feature annotations shown in this document.]
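Description:
pYPQ210 is an empty Gateway destination binary vector for plant expression, built on the pMDC123 backbone and about 12.2 kb in the sequenced record. Although its purpose line calls it a T-DNA "entry" plasmid, it carries attR1 and attR2 sites and functions as the recipient in an LR recombination reaction. In E. coli it replicates from a high-copy ColE1/pUC-type origin, with a pBR322 bom region. The pVS1 oriV, RepA and StaA functions support replication and stable maintenance in Agrobacterium. A backbone kanamycin resistance gene provides bacterial selection. The Gateway cassette adds chloramphenicol resistance and the gyrase toxin ccdB, which is why the unrecombined plasmid is kept in a ccdB-tolerant strain.

Between the nopaline-type right and left T-DNA border repeats lie two units. The first is the maize Ubi1 polyubiquitin promoter placed directly upstream of the attR1–CmR–ccdB–attR2 cassette, so that sequences recombined in from entry clones replace the cassette and come under strong constitutive expression suited to monocots. No plant terminator is annotated downstream of attR2, so the incoming cassettes may need to supply their own. The second unit is the plant selection marker: an enhanced CaMV 35S promoter driving bar (phosphinothricin acetyltransferase) with the CaMV polyadenylation signal, conferring Basta/glufosinate tolerance on transformed tissue. Small lacZα, lac promoter/operator and lacI fragments flanking the cassette are cloning remnants.

The associated publication compares Cas9 and Cas12a nucleases for targeted mutagenesis in maize. This fits use of the vector to assemble nuclease and guide RNA entry modules by multisite Gateway into a single T-DNA for Agrobacterium-mediated transformation.
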