Features (pLannotate 1.2.2; 27 found; start..end, strand, type, name):
    283..307     -  misc_feature   RB T-DNA repeat: right border repeat from nopaline C58 T-DNA
    373..527     -  CDS            lacZα (fragment): LacZα fragment of β-galactosidase; lacZ fragment
    542..2539    +  promoter       Ubi promoter: maize polyubiquitin gene promoter
   2582..2706    +  protein_bind   attR1: mutant version of attR; recombination site for the Gateway® LR reaction LR Clonase™
   2731..2761    +  promoter       lac UV5 promoter: E. coli lac promoter with an "up" mutation
   2785..2814    +  promoter       cat promoter (fragment): promoter of the E. coli cat gene encoding chloramphenicol acetyltransferase
   2815..3495    +  CDS            CmR: chloramphenicol acetyltransferase confers resistance to chloramphenicol
   3652..3810    +  CDS            ccdA (fragment): CCDA_ECO57 - Also known as H, letA. Experimental evidence at protein level: Swiss-Prot protein existence level 1. Antitoxin component of a type II toxin-antitoxin (TA) system which inhibits the post-segregational killing (PSK) of plasmid-free cells, also referred to as a plasmid addiction system. Binds to and blocks the activity of CcdB; will also remove bound CcdB protein from the CcdB-GyrA complex by forming a CcdA-CcdB complex, a process termed rejuvenation. Functions as a transcriptional corepressor for the ccdAB operon, repression also requires CcdB (By similarity). From Escherichia coli
   3815..4120    +  CDS            ccdB: CcdB, a bacterial toxin that poisons DNA gyrase; ccdB; Plasmids containing the ccdB gene cannot be propagated in standard E. coli strains.
   4161..4285    -  protein_bind   attR2: mutant version of attR; recombination site for the Gateway® LR reaction LR Clonase™
   4303..4338    -  misc_feature   MCS (fragment): pBluescript multiple cloning site
   4375..4397    -  protein_bind   lac operator (fragment): The lac repressor binds to the lac operator to inhibit transcription in E. coli. This inhibition can be relieved by adding lactose or isopropyl-β-D-thiogalactopyranoside (IPTG). lac repressor encoded by lacI
   4401..4431    -  promoter       lac promoter: promoter for the E. coli lac operon
   4446..4467    -  protein_bind   CAP binding site: CAP binding activates transcription in the presence of cAMP. E. coli catabolite activator protein
   4480..4568    -  CDS            lacI (fragment): lac repressor; lacI; The lac repressor binds to the lac operator to inhibit transcription in E. coli. This inhibition can be relieved by adding lactose or isopropyl-β-D-thiogalactopyranoside (IPTG).
   4658..5334    +  promoter       CaMV 35S promoter (enhanced): cauliflower mosaic virus 35S promoter with a duplicated enhancer region
   5379..5927    +  CDS            bar: PAT_STRHY - Experimental evidence at protein level: Swiss-Prot protein existence level 1. Inactivates phosphinothricin (PPT) by transfer of an acetyl group from acetyl CoA. Can also acetylate demethylphosphinothricin but not PTT or glutamate. This enzyme is an effector of phosphinothricin tripeptide (PTT or bialaphos) resistance. From Streptomyces hygroscopicus. Introduced by genetic manipulation and expressed in glufosinate-tolerant maize by Dekalb Genetics.
   5937..6111    +  polyA_signal   CaMV poly(A) signal: cauliflower mosaic virus polyadenylation signal
   6189..6213    -  misc_feature   LB T-DNA repeat: left border repeat from nopaline C58 T-DNA
   6638..7432    +  CDS            KanR: aminoglycoside phosphotransferase; aphA-3; confers resistance to kanamycin
   7519..8107    +  rep_origin     ori: high-copy-number ColE1/pMB1/pBR322/pUC origin of replication
   8293..8433    -  misc_feature   bom: basis of mobility region from pBR322
   8535..8574    -  CDS            rop (fragment): Rop protein, which maintains plasmids at low copy number; rop
   8777..8971    -  rep_origin     pVS1 oriV: origin of replication for the Pseudomonas plasmid pVS1 (Heeb et al., 2000)
   9037..10110   -  CDS            pVS1 RepA: replication protein from the Pseudomonas plasmid pVS1 (Heeb et al., 2000)
  10539..11168   -  CDS            pVS1 StaA: stability protein from the Pseudomonas plasmid pVS1 (Heeb et al., 2000)
  11728..12129   -  CDS            Y4CG_SINFN (fragment): Protein inferred from homology: Swiss-Prot protein existence level 3. From Sinorhizobium fredii (strain NBRC 101917 / NGR234).
>Addgene plasmid #109329 | pYPQ210 | addgene full sequence | sequence record 260867 | Addgene NGS Result
CTACTTTATGCGACTAAAACACGCGACAAGAAAACGCCAGGAAAAGGGCAGGGCGGCAGCCTGTCGCGTA
ACTTAGGACTTGTGCGACATGTCGTTTTCAGAAGACGGCTGCACTGAACGTCAGAAGCCGACTGCACTAT
AGCAGCGGAGGGGTTGGATCAAAGTACTTTGATCCCGAGGGGAACCCTGTGGTTGGCATGCACATACAAA
TGGACGAACGGATAAACCTTTTCACGCCCTTTTAAATATCCGATTATTCTAATAAACGCTCTTTTCTCTT
AGGTTTACCCGCCAATATATCCTGTCAAACACTGATAGTTTAAACTGAAGGCGGGAAACGACAATCTGAT
CCAAGCTCAAGCTGCTCTAGCATTCGCCATTCAGGCTGCGCAACTGTTGGGAAGGGCGATCGGTGCGGGC
CTCTTCGCTATTACGCCAGCTGGCGAAAGGGGGATGTGCTGCAAGGCGATTAAGTTGGGTAACGCCAGGG
TTTTCCCAGTCACGACGTTGTAAAACGACGGCCAGTGCCAAGCTTGCATGCCTGCAGTGCAGCGTGACCC
GGTCGTGCCCCTCTCTAGAGATAATGAGCATTGCATGTCTAAGTTATAAAAAATTACCACATATTTTTTT
TGTCACACTTGTTTGAAGTGCAGTTTATCTATCTTTATACATATATTTAAACTTTACTCTACGAATAATA
TAATCTATAGTACTACAATAATATCAGTGTTTTAGAGAATCATATAAATGAACAGTTAGACATGGTCTAA
AGGACAATTGAGTATTTTGACAACAGGACTCTACAGTTTTATCTTTTTAGTGTGCATGTGTTCTCCTTTT
TTTTTGCAAATAGCTTCACCTATATAATACTTCATCCATTTTATTAGTACATCCATTTAGGGTTTAGGGT
TAATGGTTTTTATAGACTAATTTTTTTAGTACATCTATTTTATTCTATTTTAGCCTCTAAATTAAGAAAA
CTAAAACTCTATTTTAGTTTTTTTATTTAATAATTTAGATATAAAATAGAATAAAATAAAGTGACTAAAA
ATTAAACAAATACCCTTTAAGAAATTAAAAAAACTAAGGAAACATTTTTCTTGTTTCGAGTAGATAATGC
CAGCCTGTTAAACGCCGTCGACGAGTCTAACGGACACCAACCAGCGAACCAGCAGCGTCGCGTCGGGCCA
AGCGAAGCAGACGGCACGGCATCTCTGTCGCTGCCTCTGGACCCCTCTCGAGAGTTCCGCTCCACCGTTG
GACTTGCTCCGCTGTCGGCATCCAGAAATTGCGTGGCGGAGCGGCAGACGTGAGCCGGCACGGCAGGCGG
CCTCCTCCTCCTCTCACGGCACCGGCAGCTACGGGGGATTCCTTTCCCACCGCTCCTTCGCTTTCCCTTC
CTCGCCCGCCGTAATAAATAGACACCCCCTCCACACCCTCTTTCCCCAACCTCGTGTTGTTCGGAGCGCA
CACACACACAACCAGATCTCCCCCAAATCCACCCGTCGGCACCTCCGCTTCAAGGTACGCCGCTCGTCCY
CCCCCCCCCCCCCCTCTCTACCTTCTCTAGATCGGCGTTCCGGTCCATGGTTAGGGCCCGGTAGTTCTAC
TTCTGTTCATGTTTGTGTTAGATCCGTGTTTGTGTTAGATCCGTGCTGCTAGCGTTCGTACACGGATGCG
ACCTGTACGTCAGACACGTTCTGATTGCTAACTTGCCAGTGTTTCTCTTTGGGGAATCCTGGGATGGCTC
TAGCCGTTCCGCAGACGGGATCGATTTCATGATTTTTTTTGTTTCGTTGCATAGGGTTTGGTTTGCCCTT
TTCCTTTATTTCAATATATGCCGTGCACTTGTTTGTCGGGTCATCTTTTCATGCTTTTTTTTGTCTTGGT
TGTGATGATGTGGTCTGGTTGGGCGGTCGTTCTAGATCGGAGTAGAATTAATTCTGTTTCAAACTACCTG
GTGGATTTATTAATTTTGGATCTGTATGTGTGTGCCATACATATTCATAGTTACGAATTGAAGATGATGG
ATGGAAATATCGATCTAGGATAGGTATACATGTTGATGCGGGTTTTACTGATGCATATACAGAGATGCTT
TTTGTTCGCTTGGTTGTGATGATGTGGTGTGGTTGGGCGGTCGTTCATTCGTTCTAGATCGGAGTAGAAT
ACTGTTTCAAACTACCTGGTGTATTTATTAATTTTGGAACTGTATGTGTGTGTCATACATCTTCATAGTT
ACGAGTTTAAGATGGATGGAAATATCGATCTAGGATAGGTATACATGTTGATGTGGGTTTTACTGATGCA
TATACATGATGGCATATGCAGCATCTATTCATATGCTCTAACCTTGAGTACCTATCTATTATAATAAACA
AGTATGTTTTATAATTATTTTGATCTTGATATACTTGGATGATGGCATATGCAGCAGCTATATGTGGATT
TTTTTAGCCCTGCCTTCATACGCTATTTATTTGCTTGGTACTGTTTCTTTTGTCGATGCTCACCCTGTTG
TTTGGTGTTACTTCTGCAGGTCGACTCTAGAGGATCCCCTCGAGGCGCGCCAAGCTATCAAACAAGTTTG
TACAAAAAAGCTGAACGAGAAACGTAAAATGATATAAATATCAATATATTAAATTAGATTTTGCATAAAA
AACAGACTACATAATACTGTAAAACACAACATATCCAGTCACTATGGCGGCCGCATTAGGCACCCCAGGC
TTTACACTTTATGCTTCCGGCTCGTATAATGTGTGGATTTTGAGTTAGGATCCGTCGAGATTTTCAGGAG
CTAAGGAAGCTAAAATGGAGAAAAAAATCACTGGATATACCACCGTTGATATATCCCAATGGCATCGTAA
AGAACATTTTGAGGCATTTCAGTCAGTTGCTCAATGTACCTATAACCAGACCGTTCAGCTGGATATTACG
GCCTTTTTAAAGACCGTAAAGAAAAATAAGCACAAGTTTTATCCGGCCTTTATTCACATTCTTGCCCGCC
TGATGAATGCTCATCCGGAATTCCGTATGGCAATGAAAGACGGTGAGCTGGTGATATGGGATAGTGTTCA
CCCTTGTTACACCGTTTTCCATGAGCAAACTGAAACGTTTTCATCGCTCTGGAGTGAATACCACGACGAT
TTCCGGCAGTTTCTACACATATATTCGCAAGATGTGGCGTGTTACGGTGAAAACCTGGCCTATTTCCCTA
AAGGGTTTATTGAGAATATGTTTTTCGTCTCAGCCAATCCCTGGGTGAGTTTCACCAGTTTTGATTTAAA
CGTGGCCAATATGGACAACTTCTTCGCCCCCGTTTTCACCATGGGCAAATATTATACGCAAGGCGACAAG
GTGCTGATGCCGCTGGCGATTCAGGTTCATCATGCCGTTTGTGATGGCTTCCATGTCGGCAGAATGCTTA
ATGAATTACAACAGTACTGCGATGAGTGGCAGGCGGGGCGTAATCTAGAGGATCCGGCTTACTAAAAGCC
AGATAACAGTATGCGTATTTGCGCGCTGATTTTTGCGGTATAAGAATATATACTGATATGTATACCCGAA
GTATGTCAAAAAGAGGTATGCTATGAAGCAGCGTATTACAGTGACAGTTGACAGCGACAGCTATCAGTTG
CTCAAGGCATATATGATGTCAATATCTCCGGTCTGGTAAGCACAACCATGCAGAATGAAGCCCGTCGTCT
GCGTGCCGAACGCTGGAAAGCGGAAAATCAGGAAGGGATGGCTGAGGTCGCCCGGTTTATTGAAATGAAC
GGCTCTTTTGCTGACGAGAACAGGGGCTGGTGAAATGCAGTTTAAGGTTTACACCTATAAAAGAGAGAGC
CGTTATCGTCTGTTTGTGGATGTACAGAGTGATATTATTGACACGCCCGGGCGACGGATGGTGATCCCCC
TGGCCAGTGCACGTCTGCTGTCAGATAAAGTCCCCCGTGAACTTTACCCGGTGGTGCATATCGGGGATGA
AAGCTGGCGCATGATGACCACCGATATGGCCAGTGTGCCGGTCTCCGTTATCGGGGAAGAAGTGGCTGAT
CTCAGCCACCGCGAAAATGACATCAAAAACGCCATTAACCTGATGTTCTGGGGAATATAAATGTCAGGCT
CCCTTATACACAGCCAGTCTGCAGGTCGACCATAGTGACTGGATATGTTGTGTTTTACAGTATTATGTAG
TCTGTTTTTTATGCAAAATCTAATTTAATATATTGATATTTATATCATTTTACGTTTCTCGTTCAGCTTT
CTTGTACAAAGTGGTTCGATAATTCTTAATTAACTAGTTCTAGAGCGGCCGCCACCGCGGTGGAGCTCGA
ATTCGTAATCATGTCATAGCTGTTTCCTGTGTGAAATTGTTATCCGCTCACAATTCCACACAACATACGA
GCCGGAAGCATAAAGTGTAAAGCCTGGGGTGCCTAATGAGTGAGCTAACTCACATTAATTGCGTTGCGCT
CACTGCCCGCTTTCCAGTCGGGAAACCTGTCGTGCCAGCTGCATTAATGAATCGGCCAACGCGCGGGGAG
AGGCGGTTTGCGTATTGGCTAGAGCAGCTTGCCAACATGGTGGAGCACGACACTCTCGTCTACTCCAAGA
ATATCAAAGATACAGTCTCAGAAGACCAAAGGGCTATTGAGACTTTTCAACAAAGGGTAATATCGGGAAA
CCTCCTCGGATTCCATTGCCCAGCTATCTGTCACTTCATCAAAAGGACAGTAGAAAAGGAAGGTGGCACC
TACAAATGCCATCATTGCGATAAAGGAAAGGCTATCGTTCAAGATGCCTCTGCCGACAGTGGTCCCAAAG
ATGGACCCCCACCCACGAGGAGCATCGTGGAAAAAGAAGACGTTCCAACCACGTCTTCAAAGCAAGTGGA
TTGATGTGAACATGGTGGAGCACGACACTCTCGTCTACTCCAAGAATATCAAAGATACAGTCTCAGAAGA
CCAAAGGGCTATTGAGACTTTTCAACAAAGGGTAATATCGGGAAACCTCCTCGGATTCCATTGCCCAGCT
ATCTGTCACTTCATCAAAAGGACAGTAGAAAAGGAAGGTGGCACCTACAAATGCCATCATTGCGATAAAG
GAAAGGCTATCGTTCAAGATGCCTCTGCCGACAGTGGTCCCAAAGATGGACCCCCACCCACGAGGAGCAT
CGTGGAAAAAGAAGACGTTCCAACCACGTCTTCAAAGCAAGTGGATTGATGTGATATCTCCACTGACGTA
AGGGATGACGCACAATCCCACTATCCTTCGCAAGACCCTTCCTCTATATAAGGAAGTTCATTTCATTTGG
AGAGGACACGCTGAAATCACCAGTCTCTCTCTACAAATCTATCTCTCTCGAGTCTACCATGAGCCCAGAA
CGACGCCCGGCCGACATCCGCCGTGCCACCGAGGCGGACATGCCGGCGGTCTGCACCATCGTCAACCACT
ACATCGAGACAAGCACGGTCAACTTCCGTACCGAGCCGCAGGAACCGCAGGAGTGGACGGACGACCTCGT
CCGTCTGCGGGAGCGCTATCCCTGGCTCGTCGCCGAGGTGGACGGCGAGGTCGCCGGCATCGCCTACGCG
GGCCCCTGGAAGGCACGCAACGCCTACGACTGGACGGCCGAGTCGACCGTGTACGTCTCCCCCCGCCACC
AGCGGACGGGACTGGGCTCCACGCTCTACACCCACCTGCTGAAGTCCCTGGAGGCACAGGGCTTCAAGAG
CGTGGTCGCTGTCATCGGGCTGCCCAACGACCCGAGCGTGCGCATGCACGAGGCGCTCGGATATGCCCCC
CGCGGCATGCTGCGGGCGGCCGGCTTCAAGCACGGGAACTGGCATGACGTGGGTTTCTGGCAGCTGGACT
TCAGCCTGCCGGTACCGCCCCGTCCGGTCCTGCCCGTCACCGAGATTTGACTCGAGTTTCTCCATAATAA
TGTGTGAGTAGTTCCCAGATAAGGGAATTAGGGTTCCTATAGGGTTTCGCTCATGTGTTGAGCATATAAG
AAACCCTTAGTATGTATTTGTATTTGTAAAATACTTCTATCAATAAAATTTCTAATTCCTAAAACCAAAA
TCCAGTACTAAAATCCAGATCCCCCGAATTAATTCGGCGTTAATTCAGTACATTAAAAACGTCCGCAATG
TGTTATTAAGTTGTCTAAGCGTCAATTTGTTTACACCACAATATATCCTGCCACCAGCCAGCCAACAGCT
CCCCGACCGGCAGCTCGGCACAAAATCACCACTCGATACAGGCAGCCCATCAGTCCGGGACGGCGTCAGC
GGGAGAGCCGTTGTAAGGCGGCAGACTTTGCTCATGTTACCGATGCTATTCGGAAGAACGGCAACTAAGC
TGCCGGGTTTGAAACACGGATGATCTCGCGGAGGGTAGCATGTTGATTGTAACGATGACAGAGCGTTGCT
GCCTGTGATCACCGCGGTTTCAAAATCGGCTCCGTCGATACTATGTTATACGCCAACTTTGAAAACAACT
TTGAAAAAGCTGTTTTCTGGTATTTAAGGTTTTAGAATGCAAGGAACAGTGAATTGGAGTTCGTCTTGTT
ATAATTAGCTTCTTGGGGTATCTTTAAATACTGTAGAAAAGAGGAAGGAAATAATAAATGGCTAAAATGA
GAATATCACCGGAATTGAAAAAACTGATCGAAAAATACCGCTGCGTAAAAGATACGGAAGGAATGTCTCC
TGCTAAGGTATATAAGCTGGTGGGAGAAAATGAAAACCTATATTTAAAAATGACGGACAGCCGGTATAAA
GGGACCACCTATGATGTGGAACGGGAAAAGGACATGATGCTATGGCTGGAAGGAAAGCTGCCTGTTCCAA
AGGTCCTGCACTTTGAACGGCATGATGGCTGGAGCAATCTGCTCATGAGTGAGGCCGATGGCGTCCTTTG
CTCGGAAGAGTATGAAGATGAACAAAGCCCTGAAAAGATTATCGAGCTGTATGCGGAGTGCATCAGGCTC
TTTCACTCCATCGACATATCGGATTGTCCCTATACGAATAGCTTAGACAGCCGCTTAGCCGAATTGGATT
ACTTACTGAATAACGATCTGGCCGATGTGGATTGCGAAAACTGGGAAGAAGACACTCCATTTAAAGATCC
GCGCGAGCTGTATGATTTTTTAAAGACGGAAAAGCCCGAAGAGGAACTTGTCTTTTCCCACGGCGACCTG
GGAGACAGCAACATCTTTGTGAAAGATGGCAAAGTAAGTGGCTTTATTGATCTTGGGAGAAGCGGCAGGG
CGGACAAGTGGTATGACATTGCCTTCTGCGTCCGGTCGATCAGGGAGGATATCGGGGAAGAACAGTATGT
CGAGCTATTTTTTGACTTACTGGGGATCAAGCCTGATTGGGAGAAAATAAAATATTATATTTTACTGGAT
GAATTGTTTTAGTACCTAGAATGCATGACCAAAATCCCTTAACGTGAGTTTTCGTTCCACTGAGCGTCAG
ACCCCGTAGAAAAGATCAAAGGATCTTCTTGAGATCCTTTTTTTCTGCGCGTAATCTGCTGCTTGCAAAC
AAAAAAACCACCGCTACCAGCGGTGGTTTGTTTGCCGGATCAAGAGCTACCAACTCTTTTTCCGAAGGTA
ACTGGCTTCAGCAGAGCGCAGATACCAAATACTGTCCTTCTAGTGTAGCCGTAGTTAGGCCACCACTTCA
AGAACTCTGTAGCACCGCCTACATACCTCGCTCTGCTAATCCTGTTACCAGTGGCTGCTGCCAGTGGCGA
TAAGTCGTGTCTTACCGGGTTGGACTCAAGACGATAGTTACCGGATAAGGCGCAGCGGTCGGGCTGAACG
GGGGGTTCGTGCACACAGCCCAGCTTGGAGCGAACGACCTACACCGAACTGAGATACCTACAGCGTGAGC
TATGAGAAAGCGCCACGCTTCCCGAAGGGAGAAAGGCGGACAGGTATCCGGTAAGCGGCAGGGTCGGAAC
AGGAGAGCGCACGAGGGAGCTTCCAGGGGGAAACGCCTGGTATCTTTATAGTCCTGTCGGGTTTCGCCAC
CTCTGACTTGAGCGTCGATTTTTGTGATGCTCGTCAGGGGGGCGGAGCCTATGGAAAAACGCCAGCAACG
CGGCCTTTTTACGGTTCCTGGCCTTTTGCTGGCCTTTTGCTCACATGTTCTTTCCTGCGTTATCCCCTGA
TTCTGTGGATAACCGTATTACCGCCTTTGAGTGAGCTGATACCGCTCGCCGCAGCCGAACGACCGAGCGC
AGCGAGTCAGTGAGCGAGGAAGCGGAAGAGCGCCTGATGCGGTATTTTCTCCTTACGCATCTGTGCGGTA
TTTCACACCGCATATGGTGCACTCTCAGTACAATCTGCTCTGATGCCGCATAGTTAAGCCAGTATACACT
CCGCTATCGCTACGTGACTGGGTCATGGCTGCGCCCCGACACCCGCCAACACCCGCTGACGCGCCCTGAC
GGGCTTGTCTGCTCCCGGCATCCGCTTACAGACAAGCTGTGACCGTCTCCGGGAGCTGCATGTGTCAGAG
GTTTTCACCGTCATCACCGAAACGCGCGAGGCAGGGTGCCTTGATGTGGGCGCCGGCGGTCGAGTGGCGA
CGGCGCGGCTTGTCCGCGCCCTGGTAGATTGCCTGGCCGTAGGCCAGCCATTTTTGAGCGGCCAGCGGCC
GCGATAGGCCGACGCGAAGCGGCGGGGCGTAGGGAGCGCAGCGACCGAAGGGTAGGCGCTTTTTGCAGCT
CTTCGGCTGTGCGCTGGCCAGACAGTTATGCACAGGCCAGGCGGGTTTTAAGAGTTTTAATAAGTTTTAA
AGAGTTTTAGGCGGAAAAATCGCCTTTTTTCTCTTTTATATCAGTCACTTACATGTGTGACCGGTTCCCA
ATGTACGGCTTTGGGTTCCCAATGTACGGGTTCCGGTTCCCAATGTACGGCTTTGGGTTCCCAATGTACG
TGCTATCCACAGGAAAGAGACCTTTTCGACCTTTTTCCCCTGCTAGGGCAATTTGCCCTAGCATCTGCTC
CGTACATTAGGAACCGGCGGATGCTTCGCCCTCGATCAGGTTGCGGTAGCGCATGACTAGGATCGGGCCA
GCCTGCCCCGCCTCCTCCTTCAAATCGTACTCCGGCAGGTCATTTGACCCGATCAGCTTGCGCACGGTGA
AACAGAACTTCTTGAACTCTCCGGCGCTGCCACTGCGTTCGTAGATCGTCTTGAACAACCATCTGGCTTC
TGCCTTGCCTGCGGCGCGGCGTGCCAGGCGGTAGAGAAAACGGCCGATGCCGGGATCGATCAAAAAGTAA
TCGGGGTGAACCGTCAGCACGTCCGGGTTCTTGCCTTCTGTGATCTCGCGGTACATCCAATCAGCTAGCT
CGATCTCGATGTACTCCGGCCGCCCGGTTTCGCTCTTTACGATCTTGTAGCGGCTAATCAAGGCTTCACC
CTCGGATACCGTCACCAGGCGGCCGTTCTTGGCCTTCTTCGTACGCTGCATGGCAACGTGCGTGGTGTTT
AACCGAATGCAGGTTTCTACCAGGTCGTCTTTCTGCTTTCCGCCATCGGCTCGCCGGCAGAACTTGAGTA
CGTCCGCAACGTGTGGACGGAACACGCGGCCGGGCTTGTCTCCCTTCCCTTCCCGGTATCGGTTCATGGA
TTCGGTTAGATGGGAAACCGCCATCAGTACCAGGTCGTAATCCCACACACTGGCCATGCCGGCCGGCCCT
GCGGAAACCTCTACGTGCCCGTCTGGAAGCTCGTAGCGGATCACCTCGCCAGCTCGTCGGTCACGCTTCG
ACAGACGGAAAACGGCCACGTCCATGATGCTGCGACTATCGCGGGTGCCCACGTCATAGAGCATCGGAAC
GAAAAAATCTGGTTGCTCGTCGCCCTTGGGCGGCTTCCTAATCGACGGCGCACCGGCTGCCGGCGGTTGC
CGGGATTCTTTGCGGATTCGATCAGCGGCCGCTTGCCACGATTCACCGGGGCGTGCTTCTGCCTCGATGC
GTTGCCGCTGGGCGGCCTGCGCGGCCTTCAACTTCTCCACCAGGTCATCACCCAGCGCCGCGCCGATTTG
TACCGGGCCGGATGGTTTGCGACCGCTCACGCCGATTCCTCGGGCTTGGGGGTTCCAGTGCCATTGCAGG
GCCGGCAGGCAACCCAGCCGCTTACGCCTGGCCAACCGCCCGTTCCTCCACACATGGGGCATTCCACGGC
GTCGGTGCCTGGTTGTTCTTGATTTTCCATGCCGCCTCCTTTAGCCGCTAAAATTCATCTACTCATTTAT
TCATTTGCTCATTTACTCTGGTAGCTGCGCGATGTATTCAGATAGCAGCTCGGTAATGGTCTTGCCTTGG
CGTACCGCGTACATCTTCAGCTTGGTGTGATCCTCCGCCGGCAACTGAAAGTTGACCCGCTTCATGGCTG
GCGTGTCTGCCAGGCTGGCCAACGTTGCAGCCTTGCTGCTGCGTGCGCTCGGACGGCCGGCACTTAGCGT
GTTTGTGCTTTTGCTCATTTTCTCTTTACCTCATTAACTCAAATGAGTTTTGATTTAATTTCAGCGGCCA
GCGCCTGGACCTCGCGGGCAGCGTCGCCCTCGGGTTCTGATTCAAGAACGGTTGTGCCGGCGGCGGCAGT
GCCTGGGTAGCTCACGCGCTGCGTGATACGGGACTCAAGAATGGGCAGCTCGTACCCGGCCAGCGCCTCG
GCAACCTCACCGCCGATGCGCGTGCCTTTGATCGCCCGCGACACGACAAAGGCCGCTTGTAGCCTTCCAT
CCGTGACCTCAATGCGCTGCTTAACCAGCTCCACCAGGTCGGCGGTGGCCCATATGTCGTAAGGGCTTGG
CTGCACCGGAATCAGCACGAAGTCGGCTGCCTTGATCGCGGACACAGCCAAGTCCGCCGCCTGGGGCGCT
CCGTCGATCACTACGAAGTCGCGCCGGCCGATGGCCTTCACGTCGCGGTCAATCGTCGGGCGGTCGATGC
CGACAACGGTTAGCGGTTGATCTTCCCGCACGGCCGCCCAATCGCGGGCACTGCCCTGGGGATCGGAATC
GACTAACAGAACATCGGCCCCGGCGAGTTGCAGGGCGCGGGCTAGATGGGTTGCGATGGTCGTCTTGCCT
GACCCGCCTTTCTGGTTAAGTACAGCGATAACCTTCATGCGTTCCCCTTGCGTATTTGTTTATTTACTCA
TCGCATCATATACGCAGCGACCGCATGACGCAAGCTGTTTTACTCAAATACACATCACCTTTTTAGACGG
CGGCGCTCGGTTTCTTCAGCGGCCAAGCTGGCCGGCCAGGCCGCCAGCTTGGCATCAGACAAACCGGCCA
GGATTTCATGCAGCCGCACGGTTGAGACGTGCGCGGGCGGCTCGAACACGTACCCGGCCGCGATCATCTC
CGCCTCGATCTCTTCGGTAATGAAAAACGGTTCGTCCTGGCCGTCCTGGTGCGGTTTCATGCTTGTTCCT
CTTGGCGTTCATTCTCGGCGGCCGCCAGGGCGTCGGCCTCGGTCAATGCGTCCTCACGGAAGGCACCGCG
CCGCCTGGCCTCGGTGGGCGTCACTTCCTCGCTGCGCTCAAGTGCGCGGTACAGGGTCGAGCGATGCACG
CCAAGCAGTGCAGCCGCCTCTTTCACGGTGCGGCCTTCCTGGTCGATCAGCTCGCGGGCGTGCGCGATCT
GTGCCGGGGTGAGGGTAGGGCGGGGGCCAAACTTCACGCCTCGGGCCTTGGCGGCCTCGCGCCCGCTCCG
GGTGCGGTCGATGATTAGGGAACGCTCGAACTCGGCAATGCCGGCGAACACGGTCAACACCATGCGGCCG
GCCGGCGTGGTGGTGTCGGCCCACGGCTCTGCCAGGCTACGCAGGCCCGCGCCGGCCTCCTGGATGCGCT
CGGCAATGTCCAGTAGGTCGCGGGTGCTGCGGGCCAGGCGGTCTAGCCTGGTCACTGTCACAACGTCGCC
AGGGCGTAGGTGGTCAAGCATCCTGGCCAGCTCCGGGCGGTCGCGCCTGGTGCCGGTGATCTTCTCGGAA
AACAGCTTGGTGCAGCCGGCCGCGTGCAGTTCGGCCCGTTGGTTGGTCAAGTCCTGGTCGTCGGTGCTGA
CGCGGGCATAGCCCAGCAGGCCAGCGGCGGCGCTCTTGTTCATGGCGTAATGTCTCCGGTTCTAGTCGCA
AGTATT
